Addgene plasmid #31903: pH2B-LSSmKate2-N1
Depositing lab: Vladislav Verkhusha. Depositing organization: Albert Einstein College of Medicine. Publication: Monomeric red fluorescent proteins with a large Stokes shift. Piatkevich KD, Hulit J, Subach OM, Wu B, Abdulla A, Segall JE, Verkhusha VV. Proc Natl Acad Sci U S A. 2010 Mar 23;107(12):5369-74. Epub 2010 Mar 8. 10.1073/pnas.0914365107 PubMed 20212155.
Backbone
  Vector backbone: N1
  Backbone manufacturer: Clontech
  Modifications to backbone: LSS-mKate2 insert
  Vector type: Mammalian Expression
  Selectable markers: Neomycin (select with G418)
Growth in bacteria
  Bacterial resistance: Kanamycin, 50 μg/mL
  Growth temperature: 37°C
  Growth strain: DH5alpha
  Copy number: High Copy
Gene/Insert
  Gene/Insert name: H2B-LSSmKate2 (alt name: histone 2B)
  Insert size (bp): 388
  Mutation: K69Y/P131T/S148G/M167D/T183S/M196V compared to mKate but numbering is relative to EGFP.
  Promoter: CMV
  Cloning method: Restriction Enzyme; 5′ cloning site KpnI (not destroyed); 3′ cloning site AgeI (not destroyed)
  Sequencing primers: 5′ ggtaggcgtgtacggtgggag
Terms and licenses: Academic/Nonprofit Terms; Industry Terms: Not Available to Industry
How to cite: pH2B-LSSmKate2-N1 was a gift from Vladislav Verkhusha (Addgene plasmid # 31903 ; http://n2t.net/addgene:31903 ; RRID:Addgene_31903)
