[The description below was written by a language model from this plasmid's Addgene catalogue record and pLannotate feature annotations shown in this document.]
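Description:
pH2B-LSSmKate2-N1 is a 5,086 bp mammalian expression plasmid built on the Clontech N1 backbone, in which a protein of interest is placed upstream of a fluorescent protein to give a C-terminal fluorescent tag. It replicates in E. coli at high copy from a ColE1/pUC-type origin and also carries an f1 phage origin. A single Tn5 aminoglycoside phosphotransferase gene (NeoR/KanR) serves both hosts. A bacterial bla-type promoter drives it for kanamycin selection in bacteria, and the SV40 enhancer/early promoter with an HSV TK polyadenylation signal drives it for G418 selection of stably transfected mammalian cells. The short annotated large T antigen, ble and bGH poly(A) fragments appear to be partial matches in backbone sequence rather than functional elements.

The payload is a fusion of human histone H2B (annotated as HIST1H2BJ) to LSS-mKate2, expressed from the human cytomegalovirus immediate early enhancer and promoter and terminated by the SV40 poly(A) signal. The H2B coding sequence lies between the KpnI and AgeI sites of the polylinker. The recorded insert size of 388 bp corresponds to this histone segment, not to the whole fusion. LSS-mKate2 is a monomeric red fluorescent protein with a large Stokes shift, derived from an Entacmaea quadricolor protein. Relative to mKate it carries the substitutions K69Y, P131T, S148G, M167D, T183S and M196V, numbered according to EGFP alignment.

Because H2B is incorporated into chromatin, the fusion would be expected to label nuclei and chromosomes in live mammalian cells. The associated publication describes the development of these large-Stokes-shift red proteins. The record does not state a specific application beyond mammalian expression.
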