Features (pLannotate 1.2.2; 15 found; start..end, strand, type, name):
     61..364     +  enhancer       CMV enhancer: human cytomegalovirus immediate early enhancer
    365..568     +  promoter       CMV promoter: human cytomegalovirus (CMV) immediate early promoter
    591..652     +  misc_feature   MCS (fragment): multiple cloning site
    657..1031    +  CDS            H2B: human histone H2B; HIST1H2BJ
   1050..1748    +  CDS            LSS-mKate2: LSS-mKate2 is a basic (constitutively fluorescent) long stokes shift fluorescent protein published in 2010, derived from Entacmaea quadricolor. It has very low acid sensitivity.
   1768..1851    +  CDS            large T antigen (fragment): large T antigen from SV40 (simian virus 40)
   1874..1995    +  polyA_signal   SV40 poly(A) signal: SV40 polyadenylation signal
   2029..2457    -  rep_origin     f1 ori (sequence partly withheld): f1 bacteriophage origin of replication; arrow indicates direction of (+) strand synthesis
   2484..2588    +  promoter       AmpR promoter: bla
   2590..2947    +  promoter       SV40 promoter: SV40 enhancer and early promoter
   2982..3776    +  CDS            NeoR/KanR: aminoglycoside phosphotransferase from Tn5; aph(3')-II (or nptII); confers resistance to neomycin, kanamycin, and G418 (Geneticin®)
   3797..3949    +  CDS            ble (fragment): BLE_KLEPN - Experimental evidence at protein level: Swiss-Prot protein existence level 1. Binding protein with a strong affinity to the bleomycin family of antibiotics. Binds to CL990; an antimitotic-antibiotic compound. From Klebsiella pneumoniae.
   4008..4055    +  polyA_signal   HSV TK poly(A) signal: herpes simplex virus thymidine kinase polyadenylation signal (Cole and Stacy, 1985)
   4146..4162    -  polyA_signal   bGH poly(A) signal (fragment): bovine growth hormone polyadenylation signal
   4384..4972    +  rep_origin     ori: high-copy-number ColE1/pMB1/pBR322/pUC origin of replication
>Addgene plasmid #31903 | pH2B-LSSmKate2-N1 | depositor full sequence | sequence record 36003 | pH2B-LSSmKate2-N1 sequence 5086 bps
TAGTTATTAATAGTAATCAATTACGGGGTCATTAGTTCATAGCCCATATATGGAGTTCCGCGTTACATAA
CTTACGGTAAATGGCCCGCCTGGCTGACCGCCCAACGACCCCCGCCCATTGACGTCAATAATGACGTATG
TTCCCATAGTAACGCCAATAGGGACTTTCCATTGACGTCAATGGGTGGAGTATTTACGGTAAACTGCCCA
CTTGGCAGTACATCAAGTGTATCATATGCCAAGTACGCCCCCTATTGACGTCAATGACGGTAAATGGCCC
GCCTGGCATTATGCCCAGTACATGACCTTATGGGACTTTCCTACTTGGCAGTACATCTACGTATTAGTCA
TCGCTATTACCATGGTGATGCGGTTTTGGCAGTACATCAATGGGCGTGGATAGCGGTTTGACTCACGGGG
ATTTCCAAGTCTCCACCCCATTGACGTCAATGGGAGTTTGTTTTGGCACCAAAATCAACGGGACTTTCCA
AAATGTCGTAACAACTCCGCCCCATTGACGCAAATGGGCGGTAGGCGTGTACGGTGGGAGGTCTATATAA
GCAGAGCTGGTTTAGTGAACCGTCAGATCCGCTAGCGCTACCGGACTCAGATCTCGAGCTCAAGCTTCGA
ATTCTGCAGTCGACGGTACCGCCACCATGCCAGAGCCAGCGAAGTCTGCTCCCGCCCCGAAAAAGGGCTC
CAAGAAGGCGGTGACTAAGGCGCAGAAGAAAGACGGCAAGAGCGCAGCGCACCGCAAGGAGAGCTATTCC
ATCTATGTGTACAAGGTTCTGAAGCAGGTCCACCCTGACACCGGCATTTCGTCCAAGGCCATGGGCATCA
TGAATTCGTTTGTGAACGACATTTTCGAGCGCATCGCAGGTGAGGCTTCCCGCCTTGCGCATTACAACAA
GCGCTCGACCATCACCTCCAGGGAGATCCAGACGGCCGTGCGCCTGCTGCTGCCTGGGGAGTTGGCCAAG
CACGCCGTGTCCGAGGGTACTAAGGCCGTCACCAAGTACACCAGCGCTAAGGATCCACCGGTCGCCACCA
TGAGCGAGCTGATTAAGGAGAACATGCACATGAAGCTGTACATGGAAGGCACCGTGAACAACCACCACTT
CAAGTGCACATCCGAGGGCGAAGGCAAGCCCTACGAGGGCACCCAGACCATGAGAATCAAGGTGGTCGAG
GGCGGCCCTCTACCCTTCGCCTTCGACATCTTGGCTACCAGCTTCATGTACGGCAGCTACACCTTCATCA
ACCACACCCAGGGCATCCCCGACTTCTTTAAGCAGTCCTTCCCTGAGGGCTTCACATGGGAGAGAGTCAC
CACATACGAAGACGGGGGCGTGCTGACCGCTACCCAGGACACCAGCCTCCAGGACGGTTGCCTCATCTAC
AACGTCAAGATCAGAGGGGTGAACTTCACATCCAACGGCCCTGTGATGCAGAAGAAAACACTCGGCTGGG
AGGCCGGCACCGAGATGCTGTACCCCGCTGACGGCGGCCTGGAAGGCAGATCTGACGACGCCCTGAAGCT
CGTGGGCGGGGGCCACCTGATCTGCAACTTGAAGAGCACATACAGATCCAAGAAACCCGCTAAGAATCTC
AAGGTGCCCGGCGTCTACTATGTGGACCGAAGACTGGAAAGAATCAAGGAGGCCGACAAAGAGACCTACG
TCGAGCAGCACGAGGTGGCTGTGGCCAGATACTGCGACCTCCCTAGCAAACTGGGGCACAAGCTTAATTA
AAGCGGCCGCGACTCTAGATCATAATCAGCCATACCACATTTGTAGAGGTTTTACTTGCTTTAAAAAACC
TCCCACACCTCCCCCTGAACCTGAAACATAAAATGAATGCAATTGTTGTTGTTAACTTGTTTATTGCAGC
TTATAATGGTTACAAATAAAGCAATAGCATCACAAATTTCACAAATAAAGCATTTTTTTCACTGCATTCT
AGTTGTGGTTTGTCCAAACTCATCAATGTATCTTAAGGCGTAAATTGTAAGCGTTAATATTTTGTTAAAA
TTCGCGTTAAATTTTTGTTAAATCAGCTCATTTTTTAACCAATAGGCCGAAATCGGCAAAATCCCTTATA
AATCAAAAGAATAGACCGAGATAGGGT
[37 nt withheld, positions 2128-2164]
AAAGAACGTGGACTCCAACGTCAAAGG
[49 nt withheld, positions 2192-2240]
T
[91 nt withheld, positions 2242-2332]
G
[124 nt withheld, positions 2334-2457]
CAGGTGGCACTTTTCGGGGAAATGTGCGCGGAACCCCTATTTGTTTATTTTTCTAAATACATTCAAATAT
GTATCCGCTCATGAGACAATAACCCTGATAAATGCTTCAATAATATTGAAAAAGGAAGAGTCCTGAGGCG
GAAAGAACCAGCTGTGGAATGTGTGTCAGTTAGGGTGTGGAAAGTCCCCAGGCTCCCCAGCAGGCAGAAG
TATGCAAAGCATGCATCTCAATTAGTCAGCAACCAGGTGTGGAAAGTCCCCAGGCTCCCCAGCAGGCAGA
AGTATGCAAAGCATGCATCTCAATTAGTCAGCAACCATAGTCCCGCCCCTAACTCCGCCCATCCCGCCCC
TAACTCCGCCCAGTTCCGCCCATTCTCCGCCCCATGGCTGACTAATTTTTTTTATTTATGCAGAGGCCGA
GGCCGCCTCGGCCTCTGAGCTATTCCAGAAGTAGTGAGGAGGCTTTTTTGGAGGCCTAGGCTTTTGCAAA
GATCGATCAAGAGACAGGATGAGGATCGTTTCGCATGATTGAACAAGATGGATTGCACGCAGGTTCTCCG
GCCGCTTGGGTGGAGAGGCTATTCGGCTATGACTGGGCACAACAGACAATCGGCTGCTCTGATGCCGCCG
TGTTCCGGCTGTCAGCGCAGGGGCGCCCGGTTCTTTTTGTCAAGACCGACCTGTCCGGTGCCCTGAATGA
ACTGCAAGACGAGGCAGCGCGGCTATCGTGGCTGGCCACGACGGGCGTTCCTTGCGCAGCTGTGCTCGAC
GTTGTCACTGAAGCGGGAAGGGACTGGCTGCTATTGGGCGAAGTGCCGGGGCAGGATCTCCTGTCATCTC
ACCTTGCTCCTGCCGAGAAAGTATCCATCATGGCTGATGCAATGCGGCGGCTGCATACGCTTGATCCGGC
TACCTGCCCATTCGACCACCAAGCGAAACATCGCATCGAGCGAGCACGTACTCGGATGGAAGCCGGTCTT
GTCGATCAGGATGATCTGGACGAAGAGCATCAGGGGCTCGCGCCAGCCGAACTGTTCGCCAGGCTCAAGG
CGAGCATGCCCGACGGCGAGGATCTCGTCGTGACCCATGGCGATGCCTGCTTGCCGAATATCATGGTGGA
AAATGGCCGCTTTTCTGGATTCATCGACTGTGGCCGGCTGGGTGTGGCGGACCGCTATCAGGACATAGCG
TTGGCTACCCGTGATATTGCTGAAGAGCTTGGCGGCGAATGGGCTGACCGCTTCCTCGTGCTTTACGGTA
TCGCCGCTCCCGATTCGCAGCGCATCGCCTTCTATCGCCTTCTTGACGAGTTCTTCTGAGCGGGACTCTG
GGGTTCGAAATGACCGACCAAGCGACGCCCAACCTGCCATCACGAGATTTCGATTCCACCGCCGCCTTCT
ATGAAAGGTTGGGCTTCGGAATCGTTTTCCGGGACGCCGGCTGGATGATCCTCCAGCGCGGGGATCTCAT
GCTGGAGTTCTTCGCCCACCCTAGGGGGAGGCTAACTGAAACACGGAAGGAGACAATACCGGAAGGAACC
CGCGCTATGACGGCAATAAAAAGACAGAATAAAACGCACGGTGTTGGGTCGTTTGTTCATAAACGCGGGG
TTCGGTCCCAGGGCTGGCACTCTGTCGATACCCCACCGAGACCCCATTGGGGCCAATACGCCCGCGTTTC
TTCCTTTTCCCCACCCCACCCCCCAAGTTCGGGTGAAGGCCCAGGGCTCGCAGCCAACGTCGGGGCGGCA
GGCCCTGCCATAGCCTCAGGTTACTCATATATACTTTAGATTGATTTAAAACTTCATTTTTAATTTAAAA
GGATCTAGGTGAAGATCCTTTTTGATAATCTCATGACCAAAATCCCTTAACGTGAGTTTTCGTTCCACTG
AGCGTCAGACCCCGTAGAAAAGATCAAAGGATCTTCTTGAGATCCTTTTTTTCTGCGCGTAATCTGCTGC
TTGCAAACAAAAAAACCACCGCTACCAGCGGTGGTTTGTTTGCCGGATCAAGAGCTACCAACTCTTTTTC
CGAAGGTAACTGGCTTCAGCAGAGCGCAGATACCAAATACTGTCCTTCTAGTGTAGCCGTAGTTAGGCCA
CCACTTCAAGAACTCTGTAGCACCGCCTACATACCTCGCTCTGCTAATCCTGTTACCAGTGGCTGCTGCC
AGTGGCGATAAGTCGTGTCTTACCGGGTTGGACTCAAGACGATAGTTACCGGATAAGGCGCAGCGGTCGG
GCTGAACGGGGGGTTCGTGCACACAGCCCAGCTTGGAGCGAACGACCTACACCGAACTGAGATACCTACA
GCGTGAGCTATGAGAAAGCGCCACGCTTCCCGAAGGGAGAAAGGCGGACAGGTATCCGGTAAGCGGCAGG
GTCGGAACAGGAGAGCGCACGAGGGAGCTTCCAGGGGGAAACGCCTGGTATCTTTATAGTCCTGTCGGGT
TTCGCCACCTCTGACTTGAGCGTCGATTTTTGTGATGCTCGTCAGGGGGGCGGAGCCTATGGAAAAACGC
CAGCAACGCGGCCTTTTTACGGTTCCTGGCCTTTTGCTGGCCTTTTGCTCACATGTTCTTTCCTGCGTTA
TCCCCTGATTCTGTGGATAACCGTATTACCGCCATGCAT
