>Addgene plasmid #31903 | pH2B-LSSmKate2-N1 | addgene partial sequence | sequence record 37464 | CMV-F 5'-CGCAAATGGGCGGTAGGCGTG-3'
GTGAACCGTCAGATCCGCTAGCGCTACCGGACTCAGATCTCGAGCTCAAGCTTCGAATTCTGCAGTCGAC
GGTACCGCCACCATGCCAGAGCCAGCGAAGTCTGCTCCCGCCCCGAAAAAGGGCTCCAAGAAGGCGGTGA
CTAAGGCGCAGAAGAAAGGCGGCAAGAAGCGCAAGCGCAGCCGCAAGGAGAGCTATTCCATCTATGTGTA
CAAGGTTCTGAAGCAGGTCCACCCTGACACCGGCATTTCGTCCAAGGCCATGGGCATCATGAATTCGTTT
GTGAACGACATTTTCGAGCGCATCGCAGGTGAGGCTTCCCGCCTGGCGCATTACAACAAGCGCTCGACCA
TCACCTCCAGGGAGATCCAGACGGCCGTGCGCCTGCTGCTGCCTGGGGAGTTGGCCAAGCACGCCGTGTC
CGAGGGTACTAAGGCCATCACCAAGTACACCAGCGCTAAGGATCCACCGGTCGCCACCATGAGCGAGCTG
ATTAAGGAGAACATGCACATGAAGCTGTACATGGAAGGCACCGTGAACAACCACCACTTCAAGTGCACAT
CCGAGGGCGAAGGCAAGCCCTACGAGGGCACCCAGACCATGAGAATCAAGGTGGTCGAGGGCGGCCCTCT
ACCCTTCGCCTTCGACATCTTGGCTACCAGCTTCATGTACGGCAGCTACACCTTCATCAACCACACCCAG
GGCATCCCCGACTTCTTTAAGCAGTCCTTCCCTGAGGGCTTCACATGGGAGAGAGTCACCACATACGAAG
ACGGGGGCGTGCTGACCGCTACCCAGGACACCAGCCTCCAGGACGGTTGCCTCATCTACAACGTCAAGAT
CAGAGGGGTGAACTTCACATCCAACGGCCCTGTGATGCA
