>Addgene plasmid #31903 | pH2B-LSSmKate2-N1 | addgene partial sequence | sequence record 37874 | SV40pA-R
TTAACAACAACAATTGCATTCATTTTATGTTTCAGGTTCAGGGGGAGGTGTGGGAGGTTTTTTAAAGCAA
GTAAAACCTCTACAAATGTGGTATGGCTGATTATGATCTAGAGTCGCGGCCGCTTTAATTAAGCTTGTGC
CCCAGTTTGCTAGGGAGGTCGCAGTATCTGGCCACAGCCACCTCGTGCTGCTCGACGTAGGTCTCTTTGT
CGGCCTCCTTGATTCTTTCCAGTCTTCGGTCCACATAGTAGACGCCGGGCACCTTGAGATTCTTAGCGGG
TTTCTTGGATCTGTATGTGCTCTTCAAGTTGCAGATCAGGTGGCCCCCGCCCACGAGCTTCAGGGCGTCG
TCAGATCTGCCTTCCAGGCCGCCGTCAGCGGGGTACAGCATCTCGGTGCCGGCCTCCCAGCCGAGTGTTT
TCTTCTGCATCACAGGGCCGTTGGATGTGAAGTTCACCCCTCTGATCTTGACGTTGTAGATGAGGCAACC
GTCCTGGAGGCTGGTGTCCTGGGTAGCGGTCAGCACGCCCCCGTCTTCGTATGTGGTGACTCTCTCCCAT
GTGAAGCCCTCAGGGAAGGACTGCTTAAAGAAGTCGGGGATGCCCTGGGTGTGGTTGATGAAGGTGTAGC
TGCCGTACATGAAGCTGGTAGCCAAGATGTCGAAGGCGAAGGGTAGAGGGCCGCCCTCGACCACCTTGAT
TCTCATGGTCTGGGTGCCCTCGTAGGGCTTGCCTTCGCCCTCGGATGTGCACTTGAAGTGGTGGTTGTTC
ACGGTGCCTTCCATGTACAGCTTCATGTGCATGTTCTCCTTAATCAGCTCGCTCATGGTGGCGACCGGTG
GATCCTTAGCGCTGGTGTACTTGGTGATGGCCTTAGTACCCTCGGACACGGCGTGC
